>Addgene plasmid #230044 | fabp10a:CreERT2; cryaa:mCerulean | addgene full sequence | sequence record 461060 | Addgene NGS Result
AATTCGCCACCATGTCCAATTTACTGACCGTACACCAAAATTTGCCTGCATTACCGGTCGATGCAACGAG
TGATGAGGTTCGCAAGAACCTGATGGACATGTTCAGGGATCGCCAGGCGTTTTCTGAGCATACCTGGAAA
ATGCTTCTGTCCGTTTGCCGGTCGTGGGCGGCATGGTGCAAGTTGAATAACCGGAAATGGTTTCCCGCAG
AACCTGAAGATGTTCGCGATTATCTTCTATATCTTCAGGCGCGCGGTCTGGCAGTAAAAACTATCCAGCA
ACATTTGGGCCAGCTAAACATGCTTCATCGTCGGTCCGGGCTGCCACGACCAAGTGACAGCAATGCTGTT
TCACTGGTTATGCGGCGGATCCGAAAAGAAAACGTTGATGCCGGTGAACGTGCAAAACAGGCTCTAGCGT
TCGAACGCACTGATTTCGACCAGGTTCGTTCACTCATGGAAAATAGCGATCGCTGCCAGGATATACGTAA
TCTGGCATTTCTGGGGATTGCTTATAACACCCTGTTACGTATAGCCGAAATTGCCAGGATCAGGGTTAAA
GATATCTCACGTACTGACGGTGGGAGAATGTTAATCCATATTGGCAGAACGAAAACGCTGGTTAGCACCG
CAGGTGTAGAGAAGGCACTTAGCCTGGGGGTAACTAAACTGGTCGAGCGATGGATTTCCGTCTCTGGTGT
AGCTGATGATCCGAATAACTACCTGTTTTGCCGGGTCAGAAAAAATGGTGTTGCCGCGCCATCTGCCACC
AGCCAGCTATCAACTCGCGCCCTGGAAGGGATTTTTGAAGCAACTCATCGATTGATTTACGGCGCTAAGG
ATGACTCTGGTCAGAGATACCTGGCCTGGTCTGGACACAGTGCCCGTGTCGGAGCCGCGCGAGATATGGC
CCGCGCTGGAGTTTCAATACCGGAGATCATGCAAGCTGGTGGCTGGACCAATGTAAATATTGTCATGAAC
TATATCCGTAACCTGGATAGTGAAACAGGGGCAATGGTGCGCCTGCTGGAAGATGGCGATCTCGAGCCAT
CTGCTGGAGACATGAGAGCTGCCAACCTTTGGCCAAGCCCGCTCATGATCAAACGCTCTAAGAAGAACAG
CCTGGCCTTGTCCCTGACGGCCGACCAGATGGTCAGTGCCTTGTTGGATGCTGAGCCCCCCATACTCTAT
TCCGAGTATGATCCTACCAGACCCTTCAGTGAAGCTTCGATGATGGGCTTACTGACCAACCTGGCAGACA
GGGAGCTGGTTCACATGATCAACTGGGCGAAGAGGGTGCCAGGCTTTGTGGATTTGACCCTCCATGATCA
GGTCCACCTTCTAGAATGTGCCTGGCTAGAGATCCTGATGATTGGTCTCGTCTGGCGCTCCATGGAGCAC
CCAGTGAAGCTACTGTTTGCTCCTAACTTGCTCTTGGACAGGAACCAGGGAAAATGTGTAGAGGGCATGG
TGGAGATCTTCGACATGCTGCTGGCTACATCATCTCGGTTCCGCATGATGAATCTGCAGGGAGAGGAGTT
TGTGTGCCTCAAATCTATTATTTTGCTTAATTCTGGAGTGTACACATTTCTGTCCAGCACCCTGAAGTCT
CTGGAAGAGAAGGACCATATCCACCGAGTCCTGGACAAGATCACAGACACTTTGATCCACCTGATGGCCA
AGGCAGGCCTGACCCTGCAGCAGCAGCACCAGCGGCTGGCCCAGCTCCTCCTCATCCTCTCCCACATCAG
GCACATGAGTAACAAAGGCATGGAGCATCTGTACAGCATGAAGTGCAAGAACGTGGTGCCCCTCTATGAC
CTGCTGCTGGAGGCGGCGGACGCCCACCGCCTACATGCGCCCACTAGCCGTGGAGGGGCATCCGTGGAGG
AGACGGACCAAAGCCACTTGGCCACTGCGGGCTCTACTTCATCGCATTCCTTGCAAAAGTATTACATCAC
GGGGGAGGCAGAGGGTTTCCCTGCCACAGCTTGATTAATTAAGCGGCCGCGACTCTAGATCATAATCAGC
CATACCACATTTGTAGAGGTTTTACTTGCTTTAAAAAACCTCCCACACCTCCCCCTGAACCTGAAACATA
AAATGAATGCAATTGTTGTTGTTAACTTGTTTATTGCAGCTTATAATGGTTACAAATAAAGCAATAGCAT
CACAAATTTCACAAATAAAGCATTTTTTTCACTGCATTCTAGTTGTGGTTTGTCCAAACTCATCAATGTA
TCTTAATCGAGGGGGGGCCCGGTACCCACCGCGGTGGCGGCGATCTCTCCCCAGCATGCCTGCTATTGTC
TTCCCAATCCTCCCCCTTGCTGTCCTGCCCCACCCCACCCCCCAGAATAGAATGACACCTACTCAGACAA
TGCGATGCAATTTCCTCATTTTATTAGGAAAGGACAGTGGGAGTGGCACCTTCCAGGGTCAAGGAAGGCA
CGGGGGAGGGGCAAACAACAGATGGCTGGCAACTAGAAGGCACAGTCGAGGCTGATCAGCGGGCCGCTTT
ACTTGTACAGCTCGTCCATGCCGAGAGTGATCCCGGCGGCGGTCACGAACTCCAGCAGGACCATGTGATC
GCGCTTCTCGTTGGGGTCTTTGCTCAGCTTGGACTGGGTGCTCAGGTAGTGGTTGTCGGGCAGCAGCACG
GGGCCGTCGCCGATGGGGGTGTTCTGCTGGTAGTGGTCGGCGAGCTGCACGCTGCCGTCCTCGATGTTGT
GGCGGATCTTGAAGTTGGCCTTGATGCCGTTCTTCTGCTTGTCGGCGGTGATATAGACGTTGTCGCTGAT
GGCGTTGTACTCCAGCTTGTGCCCCAGGATGTTGCCGTCCTCCTTGAAGTCGATGCCCTTCAGCTCGATG
CGGTTCACCAGGGTGTCGCCCTCGAACTTCACCTCGGCGCGGGTCTTGTAGTTGCCGTCGTCCTTGAAGA
AGATGGTGCGCTCCTGGACGTAGCCTTCGGGCATGGCGGACTTGAAGAAGTCGTGCTGCTTCATGTGGTC
GGGGTAGCGGGCGAAGCACTGCACGCCCCAGGTCAGGGTGGTCACGAGGGTGGGCCAGGGCACGGGCAGC
TTGCCGGTGGTGCAGATGAACTTCAGGGTCAGCTTGCCGTAGGTGGCATCGCCCTCGCCCTCGCCGGACA
CGCTGAACTTGTGGCCGTTTACGTCGCCGTCCAGCTCGACCAGGATGGGCACCACCCCGGTGAACAGCTC
CTCGCCCTTGCTCACCATGTTGTCAGACCTGGTAACTCCTTACTGTAACTTATTGCACCTGATGAACAAA
AGATGTGAACTGAACGCAAGTAGGAGGCTAATAGAGGCTAGTACAGTACAAAGATCCCCAAATGATGTGT
GCCGGCCTTAGTGGAGGCAGACCCCTGGTTATATACCTGTGCTGCAGAAAGAGGGGCTTACAAATGGATC
TCTCTGGAATGGCATTATCTCATGGTGGGAACAGTGTTGTCAGCAGAATCAGCGGGGTGGACTCTGACCT
GAGAATGACAGTCTAGCACTGAATGGCTCAGACAATACTCTTGTGGCCAACTATCACCGGAAAATAAGTG
CCTGCCAAAACAAACCAGACCAGATGAAGCTACATGGCTGTAGAACGTCAGTATTTAATGTGTTGTGGCC
ACTTGGTTCACCAGATTTAAGAGCTAATTTTTTTAAATATCACAGATAATCAATCGCTTTTTTTTTTTCT
TGACTGAAAAGCTTAGACTGGAAAATTCTTTGAAAAAGTTTGCACTACAGAAAATAAATACATAACATCC
TGCACTGAATGCACACTATTAATGGTACCCAGCTTTTGTTCCCTTTAGTGAGGGTTAATTGCGCGCTAGG
GATAACAGGGTAATACGCGCTCACTGGCCGTCGTTTTACAACGTCGTGACTGGGAAAACCCTGGCGTTAC
CCAACTTAATCGCCTTGCAGCACATCCCCCTTTCGCCAGCTGGCGTAATAGCGAAGAGGCCCGCACCGAT
CGCCCTTCCCAACAGTTGCGCAGCCTGAATGGCGAATGGAAATTGTAAGCGTTAATATTTTGTTAAAATT
CGCGTTAAATTTTTGTTAAATCAGCTCATTTTTTAACCAATAGGCCGAAATCGGCAAAATCCCTTATAAA
TCAAAAGAATAGACCGAGATAGGGT
[37 nt withheld, positions 4156-4192]
AAAGAACGTGGACTCCAACGTCAAAGG
[49 nt withheld, positions 4220-4268]
T
[91 nt withheld, positions 4270-4360]
G
[124 nt withheld, positions 4362-4485]
CAGGTGGCACTTTTCGGGGAAATGTGCGCGGAACCCCTATTTGTTTATTTTTCTAAATACATTCAAATAT
GTATCCGCTCATGAGACAATAACCCTGATAAATGCTTCAATAATATTGAAAAAGGAAGAGTATGAGTATT
CAACATTTCCGTGTCGCCCTTATTCCCTTTTTTGCGGCATTTTGCCTTCCTGTTTTTGCTCACCCAGAAA
CGCTGGTGAAAGTAAAAGATGCTGAAGATCAGTTGGGTGCACGAGTGGGTTACATCGAACTGGATCTCAA
CAGCGGTAAGATCCTTGAGAGTTTTCGCCCCGAAGAACGTTTTCCAATGATGAGCACTTTTAAAGTTCTG
CTATGTGGCGCGGTATTATCCCGTATTGACGCCGGGCAAGAGCAACTCGGTCGCCGCATACACTATTCTC
AGAATGACTTGGTTGAGTACTCACCAGTCACAGAAAAGCATCTTACGGATGGCATGACAGTAAGAGAATT
ATGCAGTGCTGCCATAACCATGAGTGATAACACTGCGGCCAACTTACTTCTGACAACGATCGGAGGACCG
AAGGAGCTAACCGCTTTTTTGCACAACATGGGGGATCATGTAACTCGCCTTGATCGTTGGGAACCGGAGC
TGAATGAAGCCATACCAAACGACGAGCGTGACACCACGATGCCTGTAGCAATGGCAACAACGTTGCGCAA
ACTATTAACTGGCGAACTACTTACTCTAGCTTCCCGGCAACAATTAATAGACTGGATGGAGGCGGATAAA
GTTGCAGGACCACTTCTGCGCTCGGCCCTTCCGGCTGGCTGGTTTATTGCTGATAAATCTGGAGCCGGTG
AGCGTGGGTCTCGCGGTATCATTGCAGCACTGGGGCCAGATGGTAAGCCCTCCCGTATCGTAGTTATCTA
CACGACGGGGAGTCAGGCAACTATGGATGAACGAAATAGACAGATCGCTGAGATAGGTGCCTCACTGATT
AAGCATTGGTAACTGTCAGACCAAGTTTACTCATATATACTTTAGATTGATTTAAAACTTCATTTTTAAT
TTAAAAGGATCTAGGTGAAGATCCTTTTTGATAATCTCATGACCAAAATCCCTTAACGTGAGTTTTCGTT
CCACTGAGCGTCAGACCCCGTAGAAAAGATCAAAGGATCTTCTTGAGATCCTTTTTTTCTGCGCGTAATC
TGCTGCTTGCAAACAAAAAAACCACCGCTACCAGCGGTGGTTTGTTTGCCGGATCAAGAGCTACCAACTC
TTTTTCCGAAGGTAACTGGCTTCAGCAGAGCGCAGATACCAAATACTGTTCTTCTAGTGTAGCCGTAGTT
AGGCCACCACTTCAAGAACTCTGTAGCACCGCCTACATACCTCGCTCTGCTAATCCTGTTACCAGTGGCT
GCTGCCAGTGGCGATAAGTCGTGTCTTACCGGGTTGGACTCAAGACGATAGTTACCGGATAAGGCGCAGC
GGTCGGGCTGAACGGGGGGTTCGTGCACACAGCCCAGCTTGGAGCGAACGACCTACACCGAACTGAGATA
CCTACAGCGTGAGCTATGAGAAAGCGCCACGCTTCCCGAAGGGAGAAAGGCGGACAGGTATCCGGTAAGC
GGCAGGGTCGGAACAGGAGAGCGCACGAGGGAGCTTCCAGGGGGAAACGCCTGGTATCTTTATAGTCCTG
TCGGGTTTCGCCACCTCTGACTTGAGCGTCGATTTTTGTGATGCTCGTCAGGGGGGCGGAGCCTATGGAA
AAACGCCAGCAACGCGGCCTTTTTACGGTTCCTGGCCTTTTGCTGGCCTTTTGCTCACATGTTCTTTCCT
GCGTTATCCCCTGATTCTGTGGATAACCGTATTACCGCCTTTGAGTGAGCTGATACCGCTCGCCGCAGCC
GAACGACCGAGCGCAGCGAGTCAGTGAGCGAGGAAGCGGAAGAGCGCCCAATACGCAAACCGCCTCTCCC
CGCGCGTTGGCCGATTCATTAATGCAGCTGGCACGACAGGTTTCCCGACTGGAAAGCGGGCAGTGAGCGC
AACGCAATTAATGTGAGTTAGCTCACTCATTAGGCACCCCAGGCTTTACACTTTATGCTTCCGGCTCGTA
TGTTGTGTGGAATTGTGAGCGGATAACAATTTCACACAGGAAACAGCTATGACCATGATTACGCCAAGCG
CGTTAGGGATAACAGGGTAATGCGCGCGTAATACGACTCACTATAGGGCGAATTGGAGCTCTGCAGAAGA
GCATCTCTGAACACACAACACGTCCAACCTTGAGGCAGATGGGCTACAGCAGCAGAAGACCACACCGGGT
GCCGCTCCTGTCAGCTAAGAACAGGAAACTGAGGCTACAATTCACACAGACTCACCAAAACTGGACGATA
TATTATTAGCCCCCCTTAGAATTTTTCATTTGATAATATTTTTCTTCTGGCGAAAGCCTCATTTGTTTTA
TATATTATAGAATAAAATTAGTTTTTAATAGTTTTTATGCCATTTTAAGGTCAATATTATTAGCCCCTTT
AAGCTATTTTTTTTCGATAGTCTACAGAACAAACCATCGGTATACAATGACTTGCCTAATTACCCTAACC
TGCCTAGTTACCCTAATTAACCTAGTTAAGCCTTTAAATGTCACTTTAAGCTGTATAGAAGTGTCTTGAA
GAATATCTAGTCTAATATTATTGACTGTCATCATGGCAAAGATAAAATAAATCAGTTATTAAAACTATTA
TGATTAGAAATGTGCTGAAACAATCTGCTCTCCGATAAACAGAAATTGAACAAAATAAACAGGGGGGCTA
ATAAATTTAAGGGGTTAAATAATTCTGATTGCAAAAAAAATGATGTCTGCAAAACTGTTGCAAATAATTT
ATTTGTGTTGATTTTAAGCAAACAAATTAAATTTAATAAAATACAACTTAATCTGTTTGTTTAAATTCAG
CCCTAATAAATTGTTTACAGCCACTTAACGTAAAAAAATTGAGTAAATCCAAGGAATCATCTCTGAATAA
TTTTTTTCAGTGTATATATATATATATATATTCTTACAAAACAACTCATTTACTTTAGTTTAATTTTCAG
GGGCAAAAAACTAAAGTAATCGACGTTGCTTGAATAAAAAGTGTAATTAAGGGAATGAGGTAACATTTAA
CCATGTGTCAATGCAGTTTAAATATGCCAGTTAGTGGTATATGTTTAAATGGTAAGCTATTCAAAACTTT
AAACTAACTTAACCAGCCTTTTGTTGTCAGACTGAACAGACTTTCCATCTGCATTATTAGAGACTAATCT
TTGGCTGGATGAATGATTCATCTGCTGATATTTCAGAATAGACAGATTGAGGCTGTTTCTAATATGATTA
TGCAACCTGAGGGTGATTATTTGAAGCAAACTCCACAGACCAGCAGGTCATTGACCGTCGTGTGTTCAAA
CAGAGCAGAAACATTTGCAAAACTGGTCTGACAGGAGAATCCAGTCCAGCACAACACATATGCTGAGCAA
ACTGAATCAATCCTGCAGGTCAACTCTCGTGCTTTAAGTTTATTAAGATTATTTTATTTATTTATTATTT
TATTTATCTATTTATTTATTTAGTTGTTTATTTAGCAATTATTTGTTTATTTATTTGTTTATTTATTCCT
GCAGATCATGCCTTGTGCCTTTTTACATTTAATTTAATTTTTAATTTAATTTCCTTTTACTTTTTTTTAT
TTTTTTATTTTATTTTATTTTACAGTCTGACAAATACTGAACTAAAAACCCTCAGATCATGTCTTATGCA
TTTCATTTTATTTTATTTCATTTTATATTATTAATTTTAATATTTTTATTTTACAGTCTGACAAATACTG
AATTAAAAACCATCAGATCATGTCTCATGCATTTAACTTAACTTTATTTAATTCAATTAAATTGTTTGTT
TGTTTGTTTCCTTGCATTTGTTTGTTTGTTTTTTACAATCTGACATACTGGACCGAAAAAACTCAGATCA
TGTCTTATGCATTTTATTTTATTTTATTTTTTATTTTATTGTCTATTTTATTTTATTTCATCTTATTTTA
TTTTACAGTCTGACATATGGACCAATAAATCTCTCAGATCATGTCTCATGCATTTAATTTAATTTTTTTA
TTTATTCATTTTTATTTATTTATTTTATTATTTATTTTATTTTAATATTTATTTTATTTTATTTTATTTT
ATTTTACAGTCTGACATACTGGACCAATAAATCTCTCAGATCATGTCTCATGCATTTTACTTTTATTTTA
TTAGAATTAGAAAGATCAAAGGAACAACTTTTAAAATATTAATTCTGTATCAAAATCTCTTTTGATACAT
TTAATTGATTTAAAAAAGCAGTTCACCCAAGAAACATTTCCTCACAGTCGAATGGTTGTAAACTTTTATG
AATTACTTTCACAGAAAAAGATTTTTGGAAGAATATTGGAAAAAAAGCAGCCATTGACTTCCATAGTAAC
AACAAAAAATACTATGGAAGTCAATGGCTGTTTTTTCACCATTCGGTATCTTCATTCTGGAGCAGAATTT
TTTGGGTGATCTGTCCCTTTAAGTCGTCAAATCCTGGTGCAATATTCCACATGCACTGACGAGTCTTTAT
TTTTGGTCTGCTACTGCTGTGTGTGTGAGGGCATTTACCTCATCTTCTGCTGGAGTTGATGAACGGTGGG
TTGTTCAAACAGCAGCAGGTCATTGACTGAACTCCTCTCGATATAAAAGCTGCAGATCTGAAGCTGACCT
TCACTTTGTGTTGATCGCTAGCG
Features (pLannotate 1.2.2; 19 found; start..end, strand, type, name):
     12..1040    +  CDS            cre: RECR_BPP1 - Experimental evidence at protein level: Swiss-Prot protein existence level 1. Catalyzes site-specific recombination between two 34-base- pair LOXP sites. Its role is to maintain the phage genome as a monomeric unit-copy plasmid in the lysogenic state. From Escherichia phage P1 (Bacteriophage P1).
   1053..1988    +  CDS            ERT2: mutated ligand-binding domain of the human estrogen receptor (Feil et al., 1997)
   2018..2101    +  CDS            large T antigen (fragment): large T antigen from SV40 (simian virus 40)
   2124..2245    +  polyA_signal   SV40 poly(A) signal: SV40 polyadenylation signal
   2247..2266    +  misc_feature   MCS (fragment): pBluescript multiple cloning site
   2288..2495    -  polyA_signal   bGH poly(A) signal: bovine growth hormone polyadenylation signal
   2519..3238    -  CDS            mCerulean: enhanced monomeric variant of CFP (Rizzo et al., 2004) mammalian codon-optimized
   3822..3840    -  promoter       T3 promoter: promoter for bacteriophage T3 RNA polymerase
   3871..4026    +  CDS            lacZα (fragment): LacZα fragment of β-galactosidase; lacZ fragment
   4057..4485    -  rep_origin     f1 ori (sequence partly withheld): f1 bacteriophage origin of replication; arrow indicates direction of (+) strand synthesis
   4512..4616    +  promoter       AmpR promoter: bla
   4617..5477    +  CDS            AmpR: β-lactamase; bla; confers resistance to ampicillin, carbenicillin, and related antibiotics
   5648..6236    +  rep_origin     ori: high-copy-number ColE1/pMB1/pBR322/pUC origin of replication
   6419..6511    +  CDS            lacI (fragment): lac repressor; lacI; The lac repressor binds to the lac operator to inhibit transcription in E. coli. This inhibition can be relieved by adding lactose or isopropyl-β-D-thiogalactopyranoside (IPTG).
   6524..6545    +  protein_bind   CAP binding site: CAP binding activates transcription in the presence of cAMP. E. coli catabolite activator protein
   6560..6590    +  promoter       lac promoter: promoter for the E. coli lac operon
   6598..6614    +  protein_bind   lac operator: The lac repressor binds to the lac operator to inhibit transcription in E. coli. This inhibition can be relieved by adding lactose or isopropyl-β-D-thiogalactopyranoside (IPTG). lac repressor encoded by lacI
   6684..6702    +  promoter       T7 promoter: promoter for bacteriophage T7 RNA polymerase
   7511..7527    -  promoter       LEU2 promoter (fragment): S. cerevisiae LEU2
