[The description below was written by a language model from this plasmid's Addgene catalogue record and pLannotate feature annotations shown in this document.]
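Description:
fabp10a:CreERT2; cryaa:mCerulean is a zebrafish transgenesis plasmid built on a pBluescript backbone and designed to give tamoxifen-inducible Cre activity in hepatocytes. It is propagated in E. coli as a high-copy plasmid through a ColE1/pUC-type origin and selected with ampicillin via the β-lactamase gene. The backbone also retains the f1 origin, flanking T3 and T7 promoters, and remnants of the lac promoter/lacZα region typical of pBluescript.

The main cassette encodes bacteriophage P1 Cre recombinase fused to ERT2, the mutated ligand-binding domain of the human estrogen receptor, followed by an SV40 polyadenylation signal. The fusion is held inactive until a tamoxifen-type ligand is supplied, giving temporal control over recombination between loxP sites. According to the catalogue record, expression is driven by the fabp10a promoter, a liver-specific zebrafish promoter. This promoter is not annotated in the feature table, but the large unannotated stretch between the T7 promoter and the start of the Cre coding sequence is the likely location. The short "LEU2 promoter" hit within that region is probably a spurious match.

A second cassette lies in the opposite orientation: mCerulean, a monomeric cyan fluorescent protein, terminated by a bGH polyadenylation signal. The construct name indicates it is driven by the cryaa (lens crystallin) promoter, which is also unannotated but presumably sits in the gap upstream of the mCerulean coding sequence. Cyan lens fluorescence would act as a visible marker for identifying transgenic carriers independently of Cre activity. No transposon or meganuclease integration elements are annotated, and the record does not state the transgenesis method. The plasmid is intended for hepatocyte-specific, inducible recombination and lineage tracing, in the context of zebrafish liver regeneration studies.
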