Addgene plasmid #230044: fabp10a:CreERT2; cryaa:mCerulean
Purpose: Inducible Cre expression in Zebrafish hepatocytes
Depositing lab: Sumeet Pal Singh. Depositing organization: Universite Libre de Bruxelles. Publication: Cholangiocytes contribute to hepatocyte regeneration after partial liver injury during growth spurt in zebrafish. Eski SE, Mi J, Pozo-Morales M, Hovhannisyan GG, Perazzolo C, Manco R, Ez-Zammoury I, Barbhaya D, Lefort A, Libert F, Marini F, Gurzov EN, Andersson O, Singh SP. Nat Commun. 2025 Jun 6;16(1):5260. doi: 10.1038/s41467-025-60334-y. PubMed 40480975.
Backbone
  Vector backbone: pBlueScript
  Vector type: Cre/Lox ; Zebrafish Expression
Growth in bacteria
  Bacterial resistance: Ampicillin, 100 μg/mL
  Growth temperature: 37°C
  Growth strain: DH5alpha
  Copy number: High Copy
Gene/Insert
  Gene/Insert name: CreERT2
  Species: Bacteriophage P1
  Insert size (bp): 2004
  Promoter: fabp10a
  Cloning method: Restriction Enzyme; 5′ cloning site EcoRI (not destroyed); 3′ cloning site NotI (not destroyed)
  Sequencing primers: 5′ gtcgtcaaatcctggtgcaa
Terms and licenses: Academic/Nonprofit Terms; Industry Terms
Depositor comments: Please visit https://doi.org/10.1101/2025.01.09.629100 for bioRxiv preprint.
How to cite: fabp10a:CreERT2; cryaa:mCerulean was a gift from Sumeet Pal Singh (Addgene plasmid # 230044 ; http://n2t.net/addgene:230044 ; RRID:Addgene_230044)
